Addgene plasmid #157593: pD649-HAsp-DCC-COMP5AP-AviTag-9xHis
Purpose: Mammalian expression of cell-surface protein extracellular domain fused to COMP5AP-AviTag-9xHis. Protein is secreted from cells.
Depositing lab: Chris Garcia. Depositing organization: Stanford University. Publication: A Human IgSF Cell-Surface Interactome Reveals a Complex Network of Protein-Protein Interactions. Wojtowicz WM, Vielmetter J, Fernandes RA, Siepe DH, Eastman CL, Chisholm GB, Cox S, Klock H, Anderson PW, Rue SM, Miller JJ, Glaser SM, Bragstad ML, Vance J, Lam AW, Lesley SA, Zinn K, Garcia KC. Cell. 2020 Aug 20;182(4):1027-1043.e17. doi: 10.1016/j.cell.2020.07.025. PubMed 32822567.
Backbone
  Vector backbone: pD649
  Backbone size w/o insert (bp): 7153
  Vector type: Mammalian Expression
Growth in bacteria
  Bacterial resistance: Ampicillin, 100 μg/mL
  Growth temperature: 37°C
  Growth strain: DH5alpha
  Copy number: High Copy
Gene/Insert
  Gene/Insert name: DCC
  Species: H. sapiens (human)
  Insert size (bp): 3216
  Entrez Gene: DCC (a.k.a. CRC18, CRCR1, HGPPS2, IGDCC1, MRMV1, NTN1R1)
  Promoter: CMV/SP6
  Tag / fusion protein: COMP5AP-AviTag-9xHis (C terminal on backbone)
  Cloning method: Restriction Enzyme; 5′ cloning site GCGGCCGC (not destroyed); 3′ cloning site GGCGCGCC (not destroyed)
  Sequencing primers: 5′ ATTTAGGTGACACTATAG; 3′ CGTCGCACTCCATCACGGTG
Resource information
  A portion of this plasmid was derived from a plasmid made by: synthesis by ThermoFisher
Terms and licenses: Academic/Nonprofit Terms; Industry Terms: Not Available to Industry
Depositor comments: Some plasmids in this collection may have an IS4-like element ISVsa5 family transposase upstream of the CMV promoter.
How to cite: pD649-HAsp-DCC-COMP5AP-AviTag-9xHis was a gift from Chris Garcia (Addgene plasmid # 157593 ; http://n2t.net/addgene:157593 ; RRID:Addgene_157593)
