[The description below was written by a language model from this plasmid's Addgene catalogue record and pLannotate feature annotations shown in this document.]
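Description:
pD649-HAsp-DCC-COMP5AP-AviTag-9xHis is a mammalian expression plasmid of about 10.4 kb, built on the pD649 backbone. It produces the extracellular domain of human DCC, the netrin receptor involved in axon guidance, as a secreted, multimerised fusion protein. The plasmid is maintained in E. coli through a high-copy ColE1/pUC-type origin and an ampicillin resistance gene. The feature table also lists small remnants of KanR, lacZα, an rrnB terminator and an f1 origin, which appear to be backbone fragments rather than functional parts. A second cassette places a puromycin N-acetyltransferase gene under SV40 early and EM7 promoters, followed by a ble fragment and an SV40 polyadenylation signal, which could allow selection of transfected mammalian cells. The depositor notes that some plasmids in this collection may carry an IS4-like transposase insertion upstream of the CMV promoter. No such element is annotated here.

Expression is driven by the CMV enhancer/promoter with a fragment of CMV intron A. An SP6 promoter lies just upstream of the coding region and also serves as the site for the 5′ sequencing primer. The "HAsp" in the name indicates an N-terminal signal peptide, although the automated annotation matches part of this region to an immunoglobulin heavy-chain signal sequence. The roughly 3.2 kb DCC ectodomain is cloned between retained NotI and AscI sites. It is fused in frame to a segment of rat COMP, which presumably acts as the pentamerising coiled coil. This is followed by human placental alkaline phosphatase, an AviTag for enzymatic biotinylation and a polyhistidine tag (named as 9xHis, annotated as 8xHis), with a bGH polyadenylation signal at the end. The multivalent, enzyme-labelled protein is suited to use as a detection reagent in binding assays. The plasmid comes from a collection made to map interactions among human IgSF cell-surface proteins.
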