Features (pLannotate 1.2.2; 24 found; start..end, strand, type, name):
    119..143     -  CDS            KanR (fragment): aminoglycoside phosphotransferase; aph(3')-Ia; confers resistance to kanamycin
    254..842     +  rep_origin     ori: high-copy-number ColE1/pMB1/pBR322/pUC origin of replication
   1067..1084    +  terminator     rrnB T2 terminator (fragment): transcription terminator T2 from the E. coli rrnB gene
   1109..1128    -  CDS            lacZα (fragment): LacZα fragment of β-galactosidase; lacZ fragment
   1584..1600    +  protein_bind   lac operator: The lac repressor binds to the lac operator to inhibit transcription in E. coli. This inhibition can be relieved by adding lactose or isopropyl-β-D-thiogalactopyranoside (IPTG). lac repressor encoded by lacI
   1843..2146    +  enhancer       CMV enhancer: human cytomegalovirus immediate early enhancer
   2147..2350    +  promoter       CMV promoter: human cytomegalovirus (CMV) immediate early promoter
   2486..2529    +  intron         CMV intron (fragment): modified intron A from human cytomegalovirus
   2581..2599    +  promoter       SP6 promoter: promoter for bacteriophage SP6 RNA polymerase
   2603..2640    +  CDS            IgH signal sequence (fragment): signal sequence from the mouse immunoglobulin heavy chain variable region
   2743..5964    +  CDS            DCC (fragment): DCC_HUMAN - Also known as IGDCC1. Experimental evidence at protein level: Swiss-Prot protein existence level 1. Receptor for netrin required for axon guidance. Mediates axon attraction of neuronal growth cones in the developing nervous system upon ligand binding. Its association with UNC5 proteins may trigger signaling for axon repulsion. It also acts as a dependence receptor required for apoptosis induction when not associated with netrin ligand. Implicated as a tumor suppressor gene. From Homo sapiens (Human).
   6061..6240    +  CDS            Comp (fragment): COMP_RAT - Experimental evidence at protein level: Swiss-Prot protein existence level 1. May play a role in the structural integrity of cartilage via its interaction with other extracellular matrix proteins such as the collagens and fibronectin. Can mediate the interaction of chondrocytes with the cartilage extracellular matrix through interaction with cell surface integrin receptors. Could play a role in the pathogenesis of osteoarthritis. Potent suppressor of apoptosis in both primary chondrocytes and transformed cells. Suppresses apoptosis by blocking the activation of caspase-3 and by indu
   6228..7680    +  CDS            SEAP (fragment): secreted alkaline phosphatase from human placenta The natural enzyme has a C-terminal transmembrane sequence that is replaced by a GPI anchor.
   7705..7746    +  CDS            AviTag™ (fragment): peptide tag that allows for enzymatic biotinylation
   7750..7773    +  CDS            8xHis: 8xHis affinity tag
   7919..8030    +  polyA_signal   bGH poly(A) signal: bovine growth hormone polyadenylation signal
   8031..8139    +  rep_origin     f1 ori (fragment): f1 bacteriophage origin of replication; arrow indicates direction of (+) strand synthesis
   8153..8482    +  promoter       SV40 promoter: SV40 enhancer and early promoter
   8530..8577    +  promoter       EM7 promoter: synthetic bacterial promoter&nbsp
   8596..9195    +  CDS            PuroR (fragment): puromycin N-acetyltransferase; pac from Streptomyces; confers resistance to puromycin
   9205..9330    +  CDS            ble (fragment): BLE_KLEPN - Experimental evidence at protein level: Swiss-Prot protein existence level 1. Binding protein with a strong affinity to the bleomycin family of antibiotics. Binds to CL990; an antimitotic-antibiotic compound. From Klebsiella pneumoniae.
   9325..9446    +  polyA_signal   SV40 poly(A) signal: SV40 polyadenylation signal
   9499..10359   -  CDS            AmpR: β-lactamase; bla; confers resistance to ampicillin, carbenicillin, and related antibiotics
  10362..89      -  promoter       AmpR promoter (fragment) (across the origin): bla
>Addgene plasmid #157593 | pD649-HAsp-DCC-COMP5AP-AviTag-9xHis | depositor full sequence | sequence record 304295 | Full Sequence
TTTCAATATTATTGAAGCATTTATCAGGGTTATTGTCTCATGAGCGGATACATATTTGAATGTATTTAGA
AAAATAAACAAATAGGGGTCAGTGTTACAACCAATTAACCAATTCTGAACATTATCGCGAGCCCATTTAT
ACCTGAATATGGCTCATAACACCCCTTGCTCATGACCAAAATCCCTTAACGTGAGTTACGCGCGCGTCGT
TCCACTGAGCGTCAGACCCCGTAGAAAAGATCAAAGGATCTTCTTGAGATCCTTTTTTTCTGCGCGTAAT
CTGCTGCTTGCAAACAAAAAAACCACCGCTACCAGCGGTGGTTTGTTTGCCGGATCAAGAGCTACCAACT
CTTTTTCCGAAGGTAACTGGCTTCAGCAGAGCGCAGATACCAAATACTGTTCTTCTAGTGTAGCCGTAGT
TAGCCCACCACTTCAAGAACTCTGTAGCACCGCCTACATACCTCGCTCTGCTAATCCTGTTACCAGTGGC
TGCTGCCAGTGGCGATAAGTCGTGTCTTACCGGGTTGGACTCAAGACGATAGTTACCGGATAAGGCGCAG
CGGTCGGGCTGAACGGGGGGTTCGTGCACACAGCCCAGCTTGGAGCGAACGACCTACACCGAACTGAGAT
ACCTACAGCGTGAGCTATGAGAAAGCGCCACGCTTCCCGAAGGGAGAAAGGCGGACAGGTATCCGGTAAG
CGGCAGGGTCGGAACAGGAGAGCGCACGAGGGAGCTTCCAGGGGGAAACGCCTGGTATCTTTATAGTCCT
GTCGGGTTTCGCCACCTCTGACTTGAGCGTCGATTTTTGTGATGCTCGTCAGGGGGGCGGAGCCTATGGA
AAAACGCCAGCAACGCGGCCTTTTTACGGTTCCTGGCCTTTTGCTGGCCTTTTGCTCACATGTTCTTTCC
TGCGTTATCCCCTGATTCTGTGGATAACCGTATTACCGCCTTTGAGTGAGCTGATACCGCTCGCCGCAGC
CGAACGACCGAGCGCAGCGAGTCAGTGAGCGAGGAAGCGGAAGGCGAGAGTAGGGAACTGCCAGGCATCA
AACTAAGCAGAAGGCCCCTGACGGATGGCCTTTTTGCGTTTCTACAAACTCTTTCTGTGTTGTAAAACGA
CGGCCAGTCTTAAGCTCGGGCCCCCTGGGCGGTTCTGATAACGAGTAATCGTTAATCCGCAAATAACGTA
AAAACCCGCTTCGGCGGGTTTTTTTATGGGGGGAGTTTAGGGAAAGAGCATTTGTCAGAATATTTAAGGG
CGCCTGTCACTTTGCTTGATATATGAGAATTATTTAACCTTATAAATGAGAAAAAAGCAACGCACTTTAA
ATAAGATACGTTGCTTTTTCGATTGATGAACACCTATAATTAAACTATTCATCTATTATTTATGATTTTT
TGTATATACAATATTTCTAGTTTGTTAAAGAGAATTAAGAAAATAAATCTCGAAAATAATAAAGGGAAAA
TCAGTTTTTGATATCAAAATTATACATGTCAACGATAATACAAAATATAATACAAACTATAAGATGTTAT
CAGTATTTATTATCATTTAGAATAAATTTTGTGTCGCCCTTAATTGTGAGCGGATAACAATTACGAGCTT
CATGCACAGTGGCGTTGACTCAATATTGGCCATTAGCCATATTATTCATTGGTTATATAGCATAAATCAA
TATTGGCTATTGGCCATTGCATACGTTGTATCTATATCATAATATGTACATTTATATTGGCTCATGTCCA
ATATGACCGCCATGTTGGCATTGATTATTGACTAGTTATTAATAGTAATCAATTACGGGGTCATTAGTTC
ATAGCCCATATATGGAGTTCCGCGTTACATAACTTACGGTAAATGGCCCGCCTGGCTGACCGCCCAACGA
CCCCCGCCCATTGACGTCAATAATGACGTATGTTCCCATAGTAACGCCAATAGGGACTTTCCATTGACGT
CAATGGGTGGAGTATTTACGGTAAACTGCCCACTTGGCAGTACATCAAGTGTATCATATGCCAAGTACGC
CCCCTATTGACGTCAATGACGGTAAATGGCCCGCCTGGCATTATGCCCAGTACATGACCTTATGGGACTT
TCCTACTTGGCAGTACATCTACGTATTAGTCATCGCTATTACCATGGTGATGCGGTTTTGGCAGTACATC
AATGGGCGTGGATAGCGGTTTGACTCACGGGGATTTCCAAGTCTCCACCCCATTGACGTCAATGGGAGTT
TGTTTTGGCACCAAAATCAACGGGACTTTCCAAAATGTCGTAACAACTCCGCCCCATTGACGCAAATGGG
CGGTAGGCGTGTACGGTGGGAGGTCTATATAAGCAGAGCTCGTTTAGTGAACCGTCAGATCGCCTGGAGA
CGCCATCCACGCTGTTTTGACCTCCATAGAAGACACCGGGACCGATCCAGCCTCCGCGGCCGGGAACGGT
GCATTGGAACGCGGATTCCCCGTGCCAAGAGTGACGTAAGTACCGCCTATAGAGTCTATAGGCCCACCCC
CTTGGCTTCGTTAGAACGCGGCTACAATTAATACATAACCTTATGTATCATACACATACGATTTAGGTGA
CACTATAGAATAACATCCACTTTGCCTTTCTCTCCACAGGTGTCCACTCCCAGGTCCAACTGCACCTCGG
TTCTATCGAAAACGCGCCTGCTAGCGCCACCATGAAGACCATCATTGCCCTGAGCTACATCTTCTGCCTG
GTGTTCGCTGCGGCCGCCCATCTGCAAGTGACAGGATTCCAGATCAAGGCCTTCACAGCCCTGAGATTTC
TGAGCGAGCCTAGCGACGCTGTGACCATGAGAGGTGGCAATGTGCTGCTGGATTGCAGCGCCGAATCTGA
TAGAGGCGTGCCCGTGATCAAGTGGAAGAAGGATGGAATCCATCTGGCCCTCGGCATGGACGAGAGAAAG
CAGCAGCTGAGCAATGGCAGCCTGCTGATCCAGAACATCCTGCACAGCAGACACCACAAGCCTGACGAGG
GCCTGTACCAGTGTGAAGCCTCTCTGGGCGATAGCGGCAGCATCATCAGCAGAACAGCCAAAGTGGCTGT
GGCCGGACCTCTGAGATTCCTGTCTCAGACAGAGTCCGTGACCGCCTTCATGGGCGATACAGTGCTGCTG
AAGTGCGAAGTGATCGGCGAGCCTATGCCTACCATCCACTGGCAGAAGAACCAGCAGGATCTGACCCCTA
TTCCTGGCGACAGTAGAGTGGTGGTTCTGCCTTCTGGCGCCCTGCAGATTAGTAGACTGCAGCCTGGCGA
TATCGGCATCTACCGGTGTTCTGCCAGAAATCCCGCCAGCAGCAGAACCGGAAATGAGGCCGAAGTGCGC
ATCCTGTCTGATCCTGGACTGCACCGGCAGCTGTACTTTCTGCAGAGGCCTAGCAACGTGGTGGCCATCG
AGGGAAAAGATGCCGTGCTGGAATGCTGCGTGTCCGGCTATCCTCCACCTAGCTTTACCTGGCTGAGAGG
CGAGGAAGTGATCCAGCTGCGGAGCAAGAAGTATAGCCTGCTCGGCGGCAGCAATCTGCTGATCTCCAAC
GTGACCGACGACGACAGCGGCATGTACACCTGTGTGGTCACCTACAAGAACGAGAACATCAGCGCCAGCG
CCGAGCTGACAGTTCTGGTTCCTCCATGGTTCCTGAATCACCCCAGCAACCTGTACGCCTACGAGAGCAT
GGACATCGAGTTCGAGTGCACCGTGTCTGGCAAGCCCGTGCCTACCGTGAACTGGATGAAGAACGGCGAC
GTGGTCATCCCCAGCGACTACTTTCAGATCGTCGGCGGCTCCAACCTGAGAATCCTGGGCGTTGTGAAGT
CCGATGAGGGCTTTTATCAGTGCGTGGCCGAGAACGAAGCCGGCAATGCTCAGACATCTGCCCAGCTGAT
TGTGCCCAAGCCTGCCATTCCTAGCAGCTCTGTGCTGCCCTCTGCTCCCAGAGATGTGGTGCCTGTGCTG
GTGTCTAGCAGATTTGTGCGGCTGTCTTGGAGGCCACCAGCCGAGGCTAAGGGCAATATCCAGACCTTCA
CCGTGTTCTTCAGCAGAGAGGGCGACAACAGAGAGCGGGCCCTGAACACAACACAGCCTGGATCTCTGCA
GCTGACCGTGGGCAATCTGAAGCCCGAGGCCATGTACACATTCCGCGTGGTGGCTTACAATGAGTGGGGC
CCTGGCGAGTCTAGCCAGCCTATCAAAGTGGCCACACAGCCCGAACTGCAGGTCCCCGGACCTGTTGAAA
ATCTCCAGGCCGTGTCTACAAGCCCCACCAGCATCCTGATTACATGGGAGCCTCCAGCCTACGCCAATGG
ACCTGTGCAGGGCTACAGACTGTTCTGCACCGAGGTGTCCACCGGCAAAGAACAGAATATCGAGGTGGAC
GGCCTGAGCTACAAGCTGGAAGGCCTGAAGAAGTTCACCGAGTACAGCCTGCGGTTCCTGGCCTACAATA
GATACGGACCCGGCGTGTCCACAGACGACATCACAGTGGTCACACTGAGCGACGTGCCAAGCGCTCCTCC
TCAGAATGTGTCCCTGGAAGTGGTCAACAGCCGGTCCATTAAGGTGTCCTGGCTGCCTCCTCCAAGCGGC
ACCCAGAATGGCTTTATCACCGGCTACAAGATCCGGCACAGAAAGACCACAAGACGGGGCGAGATGGAAA
CCCTGGAACCTAACAACCTGTGGTATCTGTTCACCGGCCTGGAAAAGGGCAGCCAGTACAGCTTTCAGGT
GTCCGCCATGACCGTGAATGGCACAGGCCCACCTAGCAATTGGTACACCGCCGAGACACCCGAGAATGAC
CTGGATGAGTCTCAGGTGCCAGACCAGCCTTCTTCTCTGCATGTGCGGCCCCAGACCAACTGCATCATCA
TGTCTTGGACCCCTCCACTGAACCCCAATATCGTCGTGCGGGGCTACATCATCGGCTATGGCGTGGGATC
TCCTTACGCCGAAACCGTCAGAGTGGACAGCAAGCAGCGGTACTACAGCATCGAGAGACTGGAAAGCAGC
TCCCACTACGTGATCAGCCTGAAAGCCTTCAACAATGCCGGCGAGGGCGTGCCACTGTACGAAAGCGCCA
CCACCAGATCCATCACCGATCCTACCGATCCAGTGGACTACTACCCTCTGCTGGACGACTTTCCTACCAG
CGTGCCAGATCTGTCTACCCCTATGCTGCCTCCAGTGGGAGTTCAGGCTGTGGCTCTGACACACGATGCC
GTTAGAGTGTCCTGGGCCGACAACAGCGTGCCCAAGAACCAGAAAACAAGCGAAGTCCGGCTGTACACCG
TGCGGTGGCGAACAAGCTTTAGCGCCTCTGCCAAGTACAAGAGCGAGGATACCACCAGCCTGTCCTACAC
CGCCACCGGACTGAAGCCCAACACTATGTACGAGTTCAGCGTGATGGTCACCAAGAACCGGCGGAGCAGC
ACTTGGTCTATGACAGCCCACGCCACCACATACGAGGCCGCTCCTACATCTGCTCCTAAGGACCTGACCG
TGATCACAAGAGAGGGCAAGCCTAGAGCCGTGATCGTGTCTTGGCAACCTCCTCTGGAAGCCAACGGCAA
GATCACCGCCTACATCCTGTTCTACACCCTGGACAAGAACATCCCCATCGACGACTGGATCATGGAAACC
ATCAGCGGCGACCGGCTGACACACCAGATCATGGACCTGAACCTGGACACCATGTACTACTTCAGAATTC
AGGCCCGGAACAGCAAAGGCGTGGGACCTCTCAGCGACCCTATCCTGTTTCGGACCCTGAAGGTGGAACA
CCCCGACAAGATGGCCAACGATCAAGGCAGACATGGCGACGGCGGATACTGGCCTGTGGATACCAACCTG
ATCGACAGAAGCACCCTGAACGAGCCTCCAATCGGACAGATGCACCCACCTCACGGAAGCGTGACCCCTC
AGAAAAACAGCAATGGCGCGCCGGAAGATCAAGTTGATCCAAGATTGATTGATGGCAAGGGCGGATCTCT
GGAGGTGCTGTTCCAGGGACCAGGCGGAAGCGGCAATCCCGGCGGCGATCTGGCCCCCCAGATGCTGCGC
GAGCTGCAGGAGACCAATGCCGCCCTGCAGGACGTGCGCGAGCTGCTGCGCCACCGCGTGAAGGAGATCA
CCTTCCTGAAGAACACCGTGATGGAGTGCGACGCCTGCGGTATGCAGCCCTCTAGAGGCTCCGGCTCCAT
CATCCCAGTTGAGGAGGAGAACCCGGACTTCTGGAACCGCGAGGCAGCCGAGGCCCTGGGTGCCGCCAAG
AAGCTGCAGCCTGCACAGACAGCCGCCAAGAACCTCATCATCTTCCTGGGCGATGGGATGGGGGTGTCTA
CGGTGACAGCTGCCAGGATCCTAAAAGGGCAGAAGAAGGACAAACTGGGGCCTGAGATACCCCTGGCCAT
GGACCGCTTCCCATATGTGGCTCTGTCCAAGACATACAATGTAGACAAACATGTGCCAGACAGTGGAGCC
ACAGCCACGGCCTACCTGTGCGGGGTCAAGGGCAACTTCCAGACCATTGGCTTGAGTGCAGCCGCCCGCT
TTAACCAGTGCAACACGACACGCGGCAACGAGGTCATCTCCGTGATGAATCGGGCCAAGAAAGCAGGGAA
GTCAGTGGGAGTGGTAACCACCACACGAGTGCAGCACGCCTCGCCAGCCGGCACCTACGCCCACACGGTG
AACCGCAACTGGTACTCGGACGCCGACGTGCCTGCCTCGGCCCGCCAGGAGGGGTGCCAGGACATCGCTA
CGCAGCTCATCTCCAACATGGACATTGACGTGATCCTAGGTGGAGGCCGAAAGTACATGTTTCGCATGGG
AACCCCAGACCCTGAGTACCCAGATGACTACAGCCAAGGTGGGACCAGGCTGGACGGGAAGAATCTGGTG
CAGGAATGGCTGGCGAAGCGCCAGGGTGCCCGGTATGTGTGGAACCGCACTGAGCTCATGCAGGCTTCCC
TGGACCCGTCTGTGACCCATCTCATGGGTCTCTTTGAGCCTGGAGACATGAAATACGAGATCCACCGAGA
CTCCACACTGGACCCCTCCCTGATGGAGATGACAGAGGCTGCCCTGCGCCTGCTGAGCAGGAACCCCCGC
GGCTTCTTCCTCTTCGTGGAGGGTGGTCGCATCGACCATGGTCATCATGAAAGCAGGGCTTACCGGGCAC
TGACTGAGACGATCATGTTCGACGACGCCATTGAGAGGGCGGGCCAGCTCACCAGCGAGGAGGACACGCT
GAGCCTCGTCACTGCCGACCACTCCCACGTCTTCTCCTTCGGAGGCTACCCCCTGCGAGGGAGCTCCATC
TTCGGGCTGGCCCCTGGCAAGGCCCGGGACAGGAAGGCCTACACGGTCCTCCTATACGGAAACGGTCCAG
GCTATGTGCTCAAGGACGGCGCCCGGCCGGATGTTACCGAGAGCGAGAGCGGGAGCCCCGAGTATCGGCA
GCAGTCAGCAGTGCCCCTGGACGAAGAGACCCACGCAGGCGAGGACGTGGCGGTGTTCGCGCGCGGCCCG
CAGGCGCACCTGGTTCACGGCGTGCAGGAGCAGACCTTCATAGCGCACGTCATGGCCTTCGCCGCCTGCC
TGGAGCCCTACACCGCCTGCGACCTGGCGCCCCCCGCCGGCACCACCGACGCCGCGCACCCGGGTGGCGG
AGGACTGAACGACATCTTCGAGGCTCAGAAAATCGAATGGCACGAACATCACCATCACCATCACCATCAC
CATTAAGGCCGGCCTGTAGTCACTGGCACAACGCGTTACCCGGTAAGCCAATCGGGTATACACGGTCGTC
ATACTGCAGACAGGGTTCTTCTACTTTGCAAGATAGTCTTGAGTAGTAAAATAAATAGATAGAGAAAATC
AGCCTCGACTGTGCCTTCTAGTTGCCAGCCATCTGTTGTTTGCCCCTCCCCCGTGCCTTCCTTGACCCTG
GAAGGTGCCACTCCCACTGTCCTTTCCTAATAAAATGAGGAAATTGCATCACAACACTCAACCCTATCTC
GGTCTATTCTTTTGATTTATAAGGGATTTTGCCGATTTCGGCCTATTGGTTAAAAAATGAGCTGATTTAA
CAAAAATTTAACGCGAATTAATTCTGTGGAATGTGTGTCAGTTAGGGTGTGGAAAGTCCCCAGGCTCCCC
AGCAGGCAGAAGTATGCAAAGCATGCATCTCAATTAGTCAGCAACCAGGTGTGGAAAGTCCCCAGGCTCC
CCAGCAGGCAGAAGTATGCAAAGCATGCATCTCAATTAGTCAGCAACCATAGTCCCGCCCCTAACTCCGC
CCATCCCGCCCCTAACTCCGCCCAGTTCCGCCCATTCTCCGCCCCATGGCTGACTAATTTTTTTTATTTA
TGCAGAGGCCGAGGCCGCCTCTGCCTCTGAGCTATTCCAGAAGTAGTGAGGAGGCTTTTTTGGAGGCCTA
GGCTTTTGCAAAAAGCTCCCGGGAGCTTGTATATCCATTTTCGGATCTGATCAGCACGTGTTGACAATTA
ATCATCGGCATAGTATATCGGCATAGTATAATACGACAAGGTGAGGAACTAAACCATGACCGAGTACAAG
CCCACGGTGCGCCTCGCCACCCGCGACGACGTCCCCAGGGCCGTACGCACCCTCGCCGCCGCGTTCGCCG
ACTACCCCGCCACGCGCCACACCGTCGATCCGGACCGCCACATCGAGCGGGTCACCGAGCTGCAAGAACT
CTTCCTCACGCGCGTCGGGCTCGACATCGGCAAGGTGTGGGTCGCGGACGACGGCGCCGCGGTGGCGGTC
TGGACCACGCCGGAGAGCGTCGAAGCGGGGGCGGTGTTCGCCGAGATCGGCCCGCGCATGGCCGAGTTGA
GCGGTTCCCGGCTGGCCGCGCAGCAACAGATGGAAGGCCTCCTGGCGCCGCACCGGCCCAAGGAGCCCGC
GTGGTTCCTGGCCACCGTCGGCGTCTCGCCCGACCACCAGGGCAAGGGTCTGGGCAGCGCCGTCGTGCTC
CCCGGAGTGGAGGCGGCCGAGCGCGCCGGGGTGCCCGCCTTCCTGGAGACATCCGCGCCCCGCAACCTCC
CCTTCTACGAGCGGCTCGGCTTCACCGTCACCGCCGACGTCGAGGTGCCCGAAGGACCGCGCACCTGGTG
CATGACCCGCAAGCCCGGTGCCTGACACGTGCTACGAGATTTCGATTCCACCGCCGCCTTCTATGAAAGG
TTGGGCTTCGGAATCGTTTTCCGGGACGCCGGCTGGATGATCCTCCAGCGCGGGGATCTCATGCTGGAGT
TCTTCGCCCACCCCAACTTGTTTATTGCAGCTTATAATGGTTACAAATAAAGCAATAGCATCACAAATTT
CACAAATAAAGCATTTTTTTCACTGCATTCTAGTTGTGGTTTGTCCAAACTCATCAATGTATCTTATCAT
GTCTGTATACCGTCGACCTCTAGCTAGAGCTTGGCGTAATCATGGTCATTACCAATGCTTAATCAGTGAG
GCACCTATCTCAGCGATCTGTCTATTTCGTTCATCCATAGTTGCCTGACTCCCCGTCGTGTAGATAACTA
CGATACGGGAGGGCTTACCATCTGGCCCCAGCGCTGCGATGATACCGCGAGAACCACGCTCACCGGCTCC
GGATTTATCAGCAATAAACCAGCCAGCCGGAAGGGCCGAGCGCAGAAGTGGTCCTGCAACTTTATCCGCC
TCCATCCAGTCTATTAATTGTTGCCGGGAAGCTAGAGTAAGTAGTTCGCCAGTTAATAGTTTGCGCAACG
TTGTTGCCATCGCTACAGGCATCGTGGTGTCACGCTCGTCGTTTGGTATGGCTTCATTCAGCTCCGGTTC
CCAACGATCAAGGCGAGTTACATGATCCCCCATGTTGTGCAAAAAAGCGGTTAGCTCCTTCGGTCCTCCG
ATCGTTGTCAGAAGTAAGTTGGCCGCAGTGTTATCACTCATGGTTATGGCAGCACTGCATAATTCTCTTA
CTGTCATGCCATCCGTAAGATGCTTTTCTGTGACTGGTGAGTACTCAACCAAGTCATTCTGAGAATAGTG
TATGCGGCGACCGAGTTGCTCTTGCCCGGCGTCAATACGGGATAATACCGCGCCACATAGCAGAACTTTA
AAAGTGCTCATCATTGGAAAACGTTCTTCGGGGCGAAAACTCTCAAGGATCTTACCGCTGTTGAGATCCA
GTTCGATGTAACCCACTCGTGCACCCAACTGATCTTCAGCATCTTTTACTTTCACCAGCGTTTCTGGGTG
AGCAAAAACAGGAAGGCAAAATGCCGCAAAAAAGGGAATAAGGGCGACACGGAAATGTTGAATACTCATA
TTCTTCCTT
