>Addgene plasmid #157593 | pD649-HAsp-DCC-COMP5AP-AviTag-9xHis | depositor partial sequence | sequence record 304296 | insert (extracellular domain)
CATCTGCAAGTGACAGGATTCCAGATCAAGGCCTTCACAGCCCTGAGATTTCTGAGCGAGCCTAGCGACG
CTGTGACCATGAGAGGTGGCAATGTGCTGCTGGATTGCAGCGCCGAATCTGATAGAGGCGTGCCCGTGAT
CAAGTGGAAGAAGGATGGAATCCATCTGGCCCTCGGCATGGACGAGAGAAAGCAGCAGCTGAGCAATGGC
AGCCTGCTGATCCAGAACATCCTGCACAGCAGACACCACAAGCCTGACGAGGGCCTGTACCAGTGTGAAG
CCTCTCTGGGCGATAGCGGCAGCATCATCAGCAGAACAGCCAAAGTGGCTGTGGCCGGACCTCTGAGATT
CCTGTCTCAGACAGAGTCCGTGACCGCCTTCATGGGCGATACAGTGCTGCTGAAGTGCGAAGTGATCGGC
GAGCCTATGCCTACCATCCACTGGCAGAAGAACCAGCAGGATCTGACCCCTATTCCTGGCGACAGTAGAG
TGGTGGTTCTGCCTTCTGGCGCCCTGCAGATTAGTAGACTGCAGCCTGGCGATATCGGCATCTACCGGTG
TTCTGCCAGAAATCCCGCCAGCAGCAGAACCGGAAATGAGGCCGAAGTGCGCATCCTGTCTGATCCTGGA
CTGCACCGGCAGCTGTACTTTCTGCAGAGGCCTAGCAACGTGGTGGCCATCGAGGGAAAAGATGCCGTGC
TGGAATGCTGCGTGTCCGGCTATCCTCCACCTAGCTTTACCTGGCTGAGAGGCGAGGAAGTGATCCAGCT
GCGGAGCAAGAAGTATAGCCTGCTCGGCGGCAGCAATCTGCTGATCTCCAACGTGACCGACGACGACAGC
GGCATGTACACCTGTGTGGTCACCTACAAGAACGAGAACATCAGCGCCAGCGCCGAGCTGACAGTTCTGG
TTCCTCCATGGTTCCTGAATCACCCCAGCAACCTGTACGCCTACGAGAGCATGGACATCGAGTTCGAGTG
CACCGTGTCTGGCAAGCCCGTGCCTACCGTGAACTGGATGAAGAACGGCGACGTGGTCATCCCCAGCGAC
TACTTTCAGATCGTCGGCGGCTCCAACCTGAGAATCCTGGGCGTTGTGAAGTCCGATGAGGGCTTTTATC
AGTGCGTGGCCGAGAACGAAGCCGGCAATGCTCAGACATCTGCCCAGCTGATTGTGCCCAAGCCTGCCAT
TCCTAGCAGCTCTGTGCTGCCCTCTGCTCCCAGAGATGTGGTGCCTGTGCTGGTGTCTAGCAGATTTGTG
CGGCTGTCTTGGAGGCCACCAGCCGAGGCTAAGGGCAATATCCAGACCTTCACCGTGTTCTTCAGCAGAG
AGGGCGACAACAGAGAGCGGGCCCTGAACACAACACAGCCTGGATCTCTGCAGCTGACCGTGGGCAATCT
GAAGCCCGAGGCCATGTACACATTCCGCGTGGTGGCTTACAATGAGTGGGGCCCTGGCGAGTCTAGCCAG
CCTATCAAAGTGGCCACACAGCCCGAACTGCAGGTCCCCGGACCTGTTGAAAATCTCCAGGCCGTGTCTA
CAAGCCCCACCAGCATCCTGATTACATGGGAGCCTCCAGCCTACGCCAATGGACCTGTGCAGGGCTACAG
ACTGTTCTGCACCGAGGTGTCCACCGGCAAAGAACAGAATATCGAGGTGGACGGCCTGAGCTACAAGCTG
GAAGGCCTGAAGAAGTTCACCGAGTACAGCCTGCGGTTCCTGGCCTACAATAGATACGGACCCGGCGTGT
CCACAGACGACATCACAGTGGTCACACTGAGCGACGTGCCAAGCGCTCCTCCTCAGAATGTGTCCCTGGA
AGTGGTCAACAGCCGGTCCATTAAGGTGTCCTGGCTGCCTCCTCCAAGCGGCACCCAGAATGGCTTTATC
ACCGGCTACAAGATCCGGCACAGAAAGACCACAAGACGGGGCGAGATGGAAACCCTGGAACCTAACAACC
TGTGGTATCTGTTCACCGGCCTGGAAAAGGGCAGCCAGTACAGCTTTCAGGTGTCCGCCATGACCGTGAA
TGGCACAGGCCCACCTAGCAATTGGTACACCGCCGAGACACCCGAGAATGACCTGGATGAGTCTCAGGTG
CCAGACCAGCCTTCTTCTCTGCATGTGCGGCCCCAGACCAACTGCATCATCATGTCTTGGACCCCTCCAC
TGAACCCCAATATCGTCGTGCGGGGCTACATCATCGGCTATGGCGTGGGATCTCCTTACGCCGAAACCGT
CAGAGTGGACAGCAAGCAGCGGTACTACAGCATCGAGAGACTGGAAAGCAGCTCCCACTACGTGATCAGC
CTGAAAGCCTTCAACAATGCCGGCGAGGGCGTGCCACTGTACGAAAGCGCCACCACCAGATCCATCACCG
ATCCTACCGATCCAGTGGACTACTACCCTCTGCTGGACGACTTTCCTACCAGCGTGCCAGATCTGTCTAC
CCCTATGCTGCCTCCAGTGGGAGTTCAGGCTGTGGCTCTGACACACGATGCCGTTAGAGTGTCCTGGGCC
GACAACAGCGTGCCCAAGAACCAGAAAACAAGCGAAGTCCGGCTGTACACCGTGCGGTGGCGAACAAGCT
TTAGCGCCTCTGCCAAGTACAAGAGCGAGGATACCACCAGCCTGTCCTACACCGCCACCGGACTGAAGCC
CAACACTATGTACGAGTTCAGCGTGATGGTCACCAAGAACCGGCGGAGCAGCACTTGGTCTATGACAGCC
CACGCCACCACATACGAGGCCGCTCCTACATCTGCTCCTAAGGACCTGACCGTGATCACAAGAGAGGGCA
AGCCTAGAGCCGTGATCGTGTCTTGGCAACCTCCTCTGGAAGCCAACGGCAAGATCACCGCCTACATCCT
GTTCTACACCCTGGACAAGAACATCCCCATCGACGACTGGATCATGGAAACCATCAGCGGCGACCGGCTG
ACACACCAGATCATGGACCTGAACCTGGACACCATGTACTACTTCAGAATTCAGGCCCGGAACAGCAAAG
GCGTGGGACCTCTCAGCGACCCTATCCTGTTTCGGACCCTGAAGGTGGAACACCCCGACAAGATGGCCAA
CGATCAAGGCAGACATGGCGACGGCGGATACTGGCCTGTGGATACCAACCTGATCGACAGAAGCACCCTG
AACGAGCCTCCAATCGGACAGATGCACCCACCTCACGGAAGCGTGACCCCTCAGAAAAACAGCAAT
